Addgene plasmid #244705: CL20_mEGFP_FOidr_153
Purpose: Express mEGFP-tagged intrinsically disordered protein (IDR), FOidr_153, derived from human fusion protein PAX7_FOXO1
Depositing lab: Richard Kriwacki. Depositing organization: St. Jude Children's Research Hospital. Publication: Proteome-wide computational analyses reveal links between protein condensate formation and RNA biology. Maiti S, Tripathi S, Baggett DW, Phillips AH, Park CG, Wang J, Wahiduzzaman, Freyaldenhoven WT, Kinger S, Pioso BJ, Bollinger JC, Somjee R, Lang B, Babu MM, Kriwacki RW. Sci Adv. 2025 Dec 5;11(49):eady1420. doi: 10.1126/sciadv.ady1420. Epub 2025 Dec 3. PubMed 41337585.
Backbone
  Vector backbone: CL20
  Vector type: Mammalian Expression
Growth in bacteria
  Bacterial resistance: Ampicillin, 100 μg/mL
  Growth temperature: 37°C
  Growth strain: NEB Stable
  Copy number: High Copy
Gene/Insert
  Gene/Insert name: FOidr_153
  Species: H. sapiens (human)
  Mutation: Unmutated
  Tag / fusion protein: monomeric EGFP (N terminal on insert)
  Cloning method: Restriction Enzyme; 5′ cloning site Unknown (unknown if destroyed)
Terms and licenses: Academic/Nonprofit Terms; Industry Terms: Not Available to Industry
Depositor comments: PAX7_FOXO1_272_751
How to cite: CL20_mEGFP_FOidr_153 was a gift from Richard Kriwacki (Addgene plasmid # 244705 ; http://n2t.net/addgene:244705 ; RRID:Addgene_244705)
