[The description below was written by a language model from this plasmid's Addgene catalogue record and pLannotate feature annotations shown in this document.]
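Description:
CL20_mEGFP_FOidr_153 is an 8.5 kb mammalian expression plasmid built on the CL20 backbone. The catalogue lists it only as a mammalian expression vector, but the feature table shows the architecture of a self-inactivating HIV-1 lentiviral transfer vector. It is propagated in E. coli through a high-copy ColE1/pUC-type origin and selected with ampicillin via the β-lactamase gene. The record names a recombination-deficient strain for growth, which fits the repeated LTR sequences. A CMV enhancer joined to a truncated 5' LTR would drive Tat-independent transcription of the vector genome. This is followed by the Ψ packaging signal with a partial gag sequence, the cPPT/CTS, the Rev response element and a ΔU3 3' LTR, with a rabbit β-globin polyadenylation signal downstream. An SV40 origin and poly(A) signal, plus remnants of lac regulatory sequence, lie in the plasmid backbone. No separate mammalian selection marker or WPRE is annotated.

The payload sits between the RRE and the 3' LTR. An internal CMV enhancer/promoter drives a single open reading frame in which monomeric EGFP is fused to the N terminus of FOidr_153. This insert is an unmutated intrinsically disordered region from the human oncogenic fusion protein PAX7-FOXO1, which the depositor notes as residues 272–751 of the fusion. In agreement, the annotation detects a PAX7 fragment directly followed by a longer FOXO1 fragment, so the segment spans the fusion junction. The very short hit to a Tet-responsive promoter most likely reflects minimal CMV sequence rather than a functional inducible element.

The construct is intended for expressing the fluorescently tagged IDR in mammalian cells. It was deposited in connection with a study linking protein condensate formation to RNA biology, which suggests use in imaging the region's localisation and condensate-forming behaviour.
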