Features (pLannotate 1.2.2; 30 found; start..end, strand, type, name):
    199..254     -  polyA_signal   β-globin poly(A) signal: rabbit β-globin polyadenylation signal (Gil and Proudfoot, 1987)
    340..475     -  LTR            3' LTR (ΔU3) (fragment): self-inactivating 3' long terminal repeat (LTR) from HIV-1
    477..545     -  CDS            nef (fragment): NEF_HV1Z2 - Experimental evidence at protein level: Swiss-Prot protein existence level 1. Extracellular Nef protein targets CD4(+) T-lymphocytes for apoptosis by interacting with CXCR4 surface receptors. From Human immunodeficiency virus type 1 group M subtype D (isolate Z2/CDC-Z34) (HIV-1).
    571..1671    -  CDS            FOXO1 (fragment): FOXO1_HUMAN - Also known as FKHR, FOXO1A. Experimental evidence at protein level: Swiss-Prot protein existence level 1. Transcription factor that is the main target of insulin signaling and regulates metabolic homeostasis in response to oxidative stress (PubMed:10358076, PubMed:12228231, PubMed:15220471, PubMed:15890677, PubMed:18356527, PubMed:19221179, PubMed:20543840, PubMed:21245099). Binds to the insulin response element (IRE) with consensus sequence 5'-TT[G/A]TTTTG-3' and the related Daf-16 family binding element (DBE) with consensus sequence 5'-TT[G/A]TTTAC-3' (PubMed:10358076). Activit
   1669..2016    -  CDS            PAX7 (fragment): PAX7_HUMAN - Also known as HUP1. Experimental evidence at protein level: Swiss-Prot protein existence level 1. Transcription factor that is involved in the regulation of muscle stem cells proliferation, playing a role in myogenesis and muscle regeneration. From Homo sapiens (Human).
   2053..2769    -  CDS            mEGFP: mEGFP is a basic (constitutively fluorescent) green fluorescent protein published in 2002, derived from Aequorea victoria. It has moderate acid sensitivity.
   2783..2820    -  misc_feature   MCS (fragment): multiple cloning site
   2819..2835    -  promoter       tight TRE promoter (fragment): Tet-responsive promoter PTight, consisting of seven tet operator sequences followed by the minimal CMV promoter
   2851..3054    -  promoter       CMV promoter: human cytomegalovirus (CMV) immediate early promoter
   3055..3358    -  enhancer       CMV enhancer: human cytomegalovirus immediate early enhancer
   3426..3442    -  misc_feature   MCS (fragment): multiple cloning site
   3442..3467    -  CDS            Rev (fragment): human immunodeficiency virus 1 (HIV-1) Rev protein; rev; enhances nuclear export of unspliced and incompletely spliced viral mRNAs
   3844..4077    -  misc_feature   RRE: The Rev response element (RRE) of HIV-1 allows for Rev-dependent mRNA export from the nucleus to the cytoplasm.
   4211..4294    -  CDS            vif (fragment): VIF_HV1BR - Experimental evidence at protein level: Swiss-Prot protein existence level 1. Counteracts the innate antiviral activity of host APOBEC3F and APOBEC3G. Forms a complex with host APOBEC3F and APOBEC3G thus preventing the entry of these lethally hypermutating enzymes into progeny virions. Recruits an active E3 ubiquitin ligase complex composed of elongin BC, CUL5, and RBX2 to induce polyubiquitination of APOBEC3G and APOBEC3F. In turn, they are directed to the 26S proteasome for degradation. Vif interaction with APOBEC3G also blocks its cytidine deaminase activity in a proteasome-inde
   4437..4554    -  misc_feature   cPPT/CTS: central polypurine tract and central termination sequence of HIV-1
   4703..5062    -  CDS            HIV-1 gag (fragment): gag protein from human immunodeficiency virus 1; gag
   5046..5171    -  misc_feature   HIV-1 Ψ: packaging signal of human immunodeficiency virus type 1
   5218..5475    -  LTR            5' LTR (truncated): truncated 5' long terminal repeat (LTR) from HIV-1
   5477..5856    -  enhancer       CMV enhancer: human cytomegalovirus immediate early enhancer
   5887..5991    +  promoter       AmpR promoter: bla
   5992..6852    +  CDS            AmpR: β-lactamase; bla; confers resistance to ampicillin, carbenicillin, and related antibiotics
   7023..7611    +  rep_origin     ori: high-copy-number ColE1/pMB1/pBR322/pUC origin of replication
   7794..7848    +  CDS            lacI (fragment): lac repressor; lacI; The lac repressor binds to the lac operator to inhibit transcription in E. coli. This inhibition can be relieved by adding lactose or isopropyl-β-D-thiogalactopyranoside (IPTG).
   7850..7984    -  polyA_signal   SV40 poly(A) signal: SV40 polyadenylation signal
   8004..8139    -  rep_origin     SV40 ori: SV40 origin of replication
   8163..8185    -  promoter       SV40 promoter (fragment): SV40 enhancer and early promoter
   8192..8231    +  CDS            lacI (fragment): lac repressor; lacI; The lac repressor binds to the lac operator to inhibit transcription in E. coli. This inhibition can be relieved by adding lactose or isopropyl-β-D-thiogalactopyranoside (IPTG).
   8244..8265    +  protein_bind   CAP binding site: CAP binding activates transcription in the presence of cAMP. E. coli catabolite activator protein
   8280..8310    +  promoter       lac promoter: promoter for the E. coli lac operon
   8318..8334    +  protein_bind   lac operator: The lac repressor binds to the lac operator to inhibit transcription in E. coli. This inhibition can be relieved by adding lactose or isopropyl-β-D-thiogalactopyranoside (IPTG). lac repressor encoded by lacI
>Addgene plasmid #244705 | CL20_mEGFP_FOidr_153 | addgene full sequence | sequence record 488174 | Addgene NGS Result
AAAAAAAATCTAACCTCAAGTCAAGGCTTTTCTATGGAATAAGGAATGGACAGCAGGGGGCTGTTTCATA
TACTGATGACCTCTTTATAGCCAACCTTTGTTCATGGCAGCCAGCATATGGGCATATGTTGCCAAACTCT
AAACCAAATACTCATTCTGATGTTTTAAATGATTTGCCCTCCCATATGTCCTTCCGAGTGAGAGACACAA
AAAATTCCAACACACTATTGCAATGAAAATAAATTTCCTTTATTAGCCAGAAGTCAGATGCTCAAGGGGC
TTCATGATGTCCCCATAATTTTTGGCAGAGGGAAAAAGATCTGCTAGCTCGAGCAGCTGAAGCTTTATTG
AGGCTTAAGCAGTGGGTTCCCTAGTTAGCCAGAGAGCTCCCAGGCTCAGATCTGGTCTAACCAGAGAGAC
CCAGTACAGGCAAAAAGCAGATCTTGTCTTCTTTGGGAGTGAATTAGCCCTTCCAGTCCCCCCTTTTCTT
TTAAAAAGTGGCTAAGATCTACAGCTGCCTTGTAAGTCATTGGTCTTAAAGGTACCGTAATCTTATCTAG
AACCGGTTCATCCCAGCGCACTCATCTGCATAGGGTGGGGTAACGGCACCTGGACTGGAGTTTTGACTTG
GGTCAAACGATTCATCCCCGATGTGTGTGGCATGGTGGATACTGTATGGGGTAACGGGCGCCCATTCACA
GCTGAGGTCTGCTGTGCGTGTCCGGGGTGCGTGTGTGAACTCGGATTCATCATTTTATTGTGGGAAGCCT
GGCTACCATACGTCGACATAACGGAGTTGGGACCCATCATAACATTTTGACCCAATACGCGTGAATTAGG
TTGGGCGACACCAGGGTCAACCGGCGTCATGATATCGTTGTGGGGCGGGGAGTCAGATGTAAGCAGTTCT
TTCAACAGCCCAGGCGCGCAGTTATATTGACTCATGCCACCGTAGGAACTCTTATTGTCCTGCAGGGTTT
GGATTGGCATCTGAGGCAAAGGGGACATTGAGGACTGACCATAAGTGTACTTTTGATAGTTCGGTGATGG
AGAATTAAGTGACGTATTTGGGGGGGCGAAACTATAACAGGGGGTTTGCTGCATCATCGTCCCCGGAGAG
GATTGCGTTGACACGGTCAAGGAAGTCGGAGATGACAGCAGGTTTAAGTTGTCTAACAGGTTTTCCATAT
TTTCCGGATTAGAAATCTCACTTAACGACGGAAGAGTAGACGCCATTTTGGCCGCGGAAGGGGGATACAC
CATCGAATGCACGTCGCCTTCGCCAAGATCATCCTGCTCCGTCATGATAGGACTCAAGCGACCAGAAATA
GTAGAAGCGTTTGATGAGGTACGCGGACGGAAGGTAGACCAGTTATCGAAGTCGTCATTGGAATGAGAAC
CTGGGGAGGCCGGCCACTTACTAAATTGGCTTCCAGGGCTATCGCCAGCTCCTTCTTGGCCCGATTGAAG
TGATGCCTTCTTTTTGGCGGCGCGCGAACGGGATTTGGCAAACTTGGAATTATTATCCATAGATGCTGCA
CGACGACGCGGGCTTTTCCCAGATTTGCCACCCTCGGGGTTCAACATCCACCAAGACGACTTCCCAGTCC
CCTCATTTTGAACACGGATGAATTTGGAATGAAGGCTTAAATTATGGCGGATGGAATTTTGAGGGGATAA
TCCATTACTGACGGGGTTCATGTGATTACTAGGTGCCGCAGGGTTCATGAAGCTGTCACTATAAGATGAG
AAAGAGTGACGAGCCCCATACGCGCTTGATGTATCTGCGGCGGCAGCAGCGGCGGCCAATCCACCCTGGT
GCATAGTAGAGGGCGGTAAAGGCTGTGGACGATGCACTGTGGAGCCACCATCCTGAGAGATTGTCGTTGT
AGGGTAGGTGGAGTCCGGTAACTGATAGGGAGGCAATGTCGGCATACCTGTAGGTGGAAATCCCCCAGGC
AGAAGATGATTGAATGCTGCCAGCTGATTGGCCCCGGCTTGTTTACGCCACCGGGAAGCGGCCGCACTTC
CCCCGGAGCCTCCGCTTCCGCCCTTGTACAGCTCGTCCATGCCGAGAGTGATCCCGGCGGCGGTCACGAA
CTCCAGCAGGACCATGTGATCGCGCTTCTCGTTGGGGTCTTTGCTCAGCTTGGACTGGGTGCTCAGGTAG
TGGTTGTCGGGCAGCAGCACGGGGCCGTCGCCGATGGGGGTGTTCTGCTGGTAGTGGTCGGCGAGCTGCA
CGCTGCCGTCCTCGATGTTGTGGCGGATCTTGAAGTTCACCTTGATGCCGTTCTTCTGCTTGTCGGCCAT
GATATAGACGTTGTGGCTGTTGTAGTTGTACTCCAGCTTGTGCCCCAGGATGTTGCCGTCCTCCTTGAAG
TCGATGCCCTTCAGCTCGATGCGGTTCACCAGGGTGTCGCCCTCGAACTTCACCTCGGCGCGGGTCTTGT
AGTTGCCGTCGTCCTTGAAGAAGATGGTGCGCTCCTGGACGTAGCCTTCGGGCATGGCGGACTTGAAGAA
GTCGTGCTGCTTCATGTGGTCGGGGTAGCGGCTGAAGCACTGCACGCCGTAGGTCAGGGTGGTCACGAGG
GTGGGCCAGGGCACGGGCAGCTTGCCGGTGGTGCAGATGAACTTCAGGGTCAGCTTGCCGTAGGTGGCAT
CGCCCTCGCCCTCGCCGGACACGCTGAACTTGTGGCCGTTTACGTCGCCGTCCAGCTCGACCAGGATGGG
CACCACCCCGGTGAACAGCTCCTCGCCCTTGCTCACCATGGTGGCGACCGGTGGATCCCGGGCCCGCGGT
ACCGTCGACTGCAGAATTCGGTTCACTAAACGAGCCCGGTTCACTAAACGAGCTCTGCTTATATAGACCT
CCCACCGTACACGCCTACCGCCCATTTGCGTCAATGGGGCGGAGTTGTTACGACATTTTGGAAAGTCCCG
TTGATTTTGGTGCCAAAACAAACTCCCATTGACGTCAATGGGGTGGAGACTTGGAAATCCCCGTGAGTCA
AACCGCTATCCACGCCCATTGATGTACTGCCAAAACCGCATCACCATGGTAATAGCGATGACTAATACGT
AGATGTACTGCCAAGTAGGAAAGTCCCATAAGGTCATGTACTGGGCATAATGCCAGGCGGGCCATTTACC
GTCATTGACGTCAATAGGGGGCGTACTTGGCATATGATACACTTGATGTACTGCCAAGTGGGCAGTTTAC
CGTAAATACTCCACCCATTGACGTCAATGGAAAGTCCCTATTGGCGTTACTATGGGAACATACGTCATTA
TTGACGTCAATGGGCGGGGGTCGTTGGGCGGTCAGCCAGGCGGGCCATTTACCGTAAGTTATGTAACGCG
GAACTCCATATATGGGCTATGAACTAATGACCCCGTAATTGATTACTATTAATAACTAGCACGCGTTCGA
AGCTTGAGCTCGGTCCCCTCGGGGTTGGGAGGTGGGTCTGAAACGATAATGGTGAATATCCCTGCCTAAC
TCTATTCACTATAGAAAGTACAGCAAAAACTATTCTTAAACCTACCAAGCCTCCTACTATCATTATGAAT
AATTTTATATACCACAGCCAATTTGTTATGTTAAACCAATTCCACAAACTTGCCCATTTATCTAATTCCA
ATAATTCTTGTTCATTCTTTTCTTGCTGGTTTTGCGATTCTTCAATTAAGGAGTGTATTAAGCTTGTGTA
ATTGTTAATTTCTCTGTCCCACTCCATCCAGGTCGTGTGATTCCAAATCTGTTCCAGAGATTTATTACTC
CAACTAGCATTCCAAGGCACAGCAGTGGTGCAAATGAGTTTTCCAGAGCAACCCCAAATCCCCAGGAGCT
GTTGATCCTTTAGGTATCTTTCCACAGCCAGGATTCTTGCCTGGAGCTGCTTGATGCCCCAGACTGTGAG
TTGCAACAGATGCTGTTGCGCCTCAATAGCCCTCAGCAAATTGTTCTGCTGCTGCACTATACCAGACAAT
AATTGTCTGGCCTGTACCGTCAGCGTCATTGACGCTGCGCCCATAGTGCTTCCTGCTGCTCCCAAGAACC
CAAGGAACAAAGCTCCTATTCCCACTGCTCTTTTTTCTCTCTGCACCACTCTTCTCTTTGCCTTGGTGGG
TGCTACTCCTAATGGTTCAATTTTTACTACTTTATATTTATATAATTCACTTCTCCAATTGTCCCTCATA
TCTCCTCCTTATGGTGTTTTACTAAACTTTTCCATGTTCTAATCCTCATCCTGTCTACTTGCCACACAAT
CATCACCTGCCATCTGTTTTCCATAATCCCTAATGATCTTTGCTTTTCTTCTTGGCACTACTTTTATGTC
ACTATTATCTTGTATTACTACTGCCCCTTCACCTTTCCAGAGGAGCTTTGCTGGTCCTTTCCAAAGTGGA
TTTCTGCTGTCCCTGTAATAAACCCGAAAATTTTGAATTTTTGTAATTTGTTTTTGTAATTCTTTAGTTT
GTATGTCTGTTGCTATTATGTCTACTATTCTTTCCCCTGCACTGTACCCCCCAATCCCCCCTTTTCTTTT
AAAATTGTGGATGAATACTGCCATTTGTACTGCTGTCTTAAGATGTTCAGCCTGATCTCTTACCTGTCCT
ATAATTTTCTTTAATTCTTTATTCATAGATTCTACTACTCCTTGACTTTGGGGATTGTAGGGAATTTCCA
GGTCTGAAGATCCTGCTGCTTGCTGTGCTTTTTTCTTACTTTTGTTTTGCTCTTCCTCTATCTTGTCTAA
AGCTTCCTTGGTGTCTTTTATCTCTATCCTTTGATGCACACAATAGAGGGTTGCTACTGTATTATATAAT
GATCTAAGTTCTTCTGATCCTGTCTGAAGGGATGGTTGTAGCTGTCCCAGTATTTGTCTACAGCCTTCTG
ATGTTTCTAACAGGCCAGTATTAACTGCGAATCGTTCTAGCTCCCTGCTTGCCCATACTATATGTTTTAA
TTTATATTTTTTCTTTCCCCCTGGCCTTAACCGAATTTTTTCCCATCGCGATCTAATTCTCCCCCGCTTA
ATACTGACGCTCTCGCACCCATCTCTCTCCTTCTAGCCTCCGCTAGTCAAAATTTTTGGCGTACTCACCA
GTCGCCGCCCCTCGCCTCTTGCCGTGCGCGCTTCAGCAAGCCGAGTCCTGCGTCGAGAGAGCTCCTCTGG
TTTCCCTTTCGCTTTCAAGTCCCTGTTCGGGCGCCACTGCTAGAGATTTTCCACACTGACTAAAAGGGTC
TGAGGGATCTCTAGTTACCAGAGTCACACAACAGACGGGCACACACTACTTGAAGCACTCAAGGCAAGCT
TTATTGAGGCTTAAGCAGTGGGTTCCCTAGTTAGCCAGAGAGCTCCCAGGCTCAGATCTGGTCTAACCAG
AGAGACCCAGTACAGGCAAAAAGCAGCTGCTTATATGCAGGATCTGAGGGCTCGCCACTCCCCAGTCCCG
CCCAGGCCACGCCTCCCATGGTAATAGCGATGACTAATACGTAGATGTACTGCCAAGTAGGAAAGTCCCA
TAAGGTCATGTACTGGGCATAATGCCAGGCGGGCCATTTACCGTCATTGACGTCAATAGGGGGCGTACTT
GGCATATGATACACTTGATGTACTGCCAAGTGGGCAGTTTACCGTAAATACTCCACCCATTGACGTCAAT
GGAAAGTCCCTATTGGCGTTACTATGGGAACATACGTCATTATTGACGTCAATGGGCGGGGGTCGTTGGG
CGGTCAGCCAGGCGGGCCATTTACCGTAAGTTATGTAACGCGGAACTCCATATATGGGCTATGAACTAAT
GACCCCGTAATTGATTACTATTAATAACTAGTCAATAATCAATGTCGACCCAGGTGGCACTTTTCGGGGA
AATGTGCGCGGAACCCCTATTTGTTTATTTTTCTAAATACATTCAAATATGTATCCGCTCATGAGACAAT
AACCCTGATAAATGCTTCAATAATATTGAAAAAGGAAGAGTATGAGTATTCAACATTTCCGTGTCGCCCT
TATTCCCTTTTTTGCGGCATTTTGCCTTCCTGTTTTTGCTCACCCAGAAACGCTGGTGAAAGTAAAAGAT
GCTGAAGATCAGTTGGGTGCACGAGTGGGTTACATCGAACTGGATCTCAACAGCGGTAAGATCCTTGAGA
GTTTTCGCCCCGAAGAACGTTTTCCAATGATGAGCACTTTTAAAGTTCTGCTATGTGGCGCGGTATTATC
CCGTATTGACGCCGGGCAAGAGCAACTCGGTCGCCGCATACACTATTCTCAGAATGACTTGGTTGAGTAC
TCACCAGTCACAGAAAAGCATCTTACGGATGGCATGACAGTAAGAGAATTATGCAGTGCTGCCATAACCA
TGAGTGATAACACTGCGGCCAACTTACTTCTGACAACGATCGGAGGACCGAAGGAGCTAACCGCTTTTTT
GCACAACATGGGGGATCATGTAACTCGCCTTGATCGTTGGGAACCGGAGCTGAATGAAGCCATACCAAAC
GACGAGCGTGACACCACGATGCCTGTAGCAATGGCAACAACGTTGCGCAAACTATTAACTGGCGAACTAC
TTACTCTAGCTTCCCGGCAACAATTAATAGACTGGATGGAGGCGGATAAAGTTGCAGGACCACTTCTGCG
CTCGGCCCTTCCGGCTGGCTGGTTTATTGCTGATAAATCTGGAGCCGGTGAGCGTGGGTCTCGCGGTATC
ATTGCAGCACTGGGGCCAGATGGTAAGCCCTCCCGTATCGTAGTTATCTACACGACGGGGAGTCAGGCAA
CTATGGATGAACGAAATAGACAGATCGCTGAGATAGGTGCCTCACTGATTAAGCATTGGTAACTGTCAGA
CCAAGTTTACTCATATATACTTTAGATTGATTTAAAACTTCATTTTTAATTTAAAAGGATCTAGGTGAAG
ATCCTTTTTGATAATCTCATGACCAAAATCCCTTAACGTGAGTTTTCGTTCCACTGAGCGTCAGACCCCG
TAGAAAAGATCAAAGGATCTTCTTGAGATCCTTTTTTTCTGCGCGTAATCTGCTGCTTGCAAACAAAAAA
ACCACCGCTACCAGCGGTGGTTTGTTTGCCGGATCAAGAGCTACCAACTCTTTTTCCGAAGGTAACTGGC
TTCAGCAGAGCGCAGATACCAAATACTGTTCTTCTAGTGTAGCCGTAGTTAGGCCACCACTTCAAGAACT
CTGTAGCACCGCCTACATACCTCGCTCTGCTAATCCTGTTACCAGTGGCTGCTGCCAGTGGCGATAAGTC
GTGTCTTACCGGGTTGGACTCAAGACGATAGTTACCGGATAAGGCGCAGCGGTCGGGCTGAACGGGGGGT
TCGTGCACACAGCCCAGCTTGGAGCGAACGACCTACACCGAACTGAGATACCTACAGCGTGAGCTATGAG
AAAGCGCCACGCTTCCCGAAGGGAGAAAGGCGGACAGGTATCCGGTAAGCGGCAGGGTCGGAACAGGAGA
GCGCACGAGGGAGCTTCCAGGGGGAAACGCCTGGTATCTTTATAGTCCTGTCGGGTTTCGCCACCTCTGA
CTTGAGCGTCGATTTTTGTGATGCTCGTCAGGGGGGCGGAGCCTATGGAAAAACGCCAGCAACGCGGCCT
TTTTACGGTTCCTGGCCTTTTGCTGGCCTTTTGCTCACATGTTCTTTCCTGCGTTATCCCCTGATTCTGT
GGATAACCGTATTACCGCCTTTGAGTGAGCTGATACCGCTCGCCGCAGCCGAACGACCGAGCGCAGCGAG
TCAGTGAGCGAGGAAGCGGAAGAGCGCCCAATACGCAAACCGCCTCTCCCCGCGCGTTGGCCGATTCATT
AATGCAGCGGATCCAGACATGATAAGATACATTGATGAGTTTGGACAAACCACAACTAGAATGCAGTGAA
AAAAATGCTTTATTTGTGAAATTTGTGATGCTATTGCTTTATTTGTAACCATTATAAGCTGCAATAAACA
AGTTAGCTTTTTGCAAAAGCCTAGGCCTCCAAAAAAGCCTCCTCACTACTTCTGGAATAGCTCAGAGGCC
GAGGCGGCCTCGGCCTCTGCATAAATAAAAAAAATTAGTCAGCCATGGGGCGGAGAATGGGCGGAACTGG
GCGGAGTTAGGGGCGGGATGGGCGGAGTTAGGGGCGGGACTATGGTTGCTGACTAATTGAGATGCGGATC
CGCTGGCACGACAGGTTTCCCGACTGGAAAGCGGGCAGTGAGCGCAACGCAATTAATGTGAGTTAGCTCA
CTCATTAGGCACCCCAGGCTTTACACTTTATGCTTCCGGCTCGTATGTTGTGTGGAATTGTGAGCGGATA
ACAATTTCACACAGGAAACAGCTATGACCATGATTACGCCAAGCTTGGGCTGCAGGTCGAGGGATCTCCA
TAAGAGAAGAGGGACAGCTATGACTGGGAGTAGTCAGGAGAGGAGGAAAAATCTGGCTAGTAAAACATGT
AAGGAAAATTTTAGGGATGTTAAAGAAAAAAATAACACAAAACAAAATAT
